Addgene plasmid #44438: Neurod1-Atoh7HA3
Depositing lab: William Klein. Depositing organization: University of Texas MD Anderson Cancer Center. Publication: Reprogramming amacrine and photoreceptor progenitors into retinal ganglion cells by replacing Neurod1 with Atoh7. Mao CA, Cho JH, Wang J, Gao Z, Pan P, Tsai WW, Frishman LJ, Klein WH. Development. 2013 Feb;140(3):541-51. doi: 10.1242/dev.085886. PubMed 23293286.
Backbone
  Vector backbone: pBlueScript II KS(+)
  Backbone manufacturer: Stratagene
  Vector type: Mammalian Expression, Mouse Targeting, Cre/Lox
Growth in bacteria
  Bacterial resistance: Ampicillin, 100 μg/mL
  Growth temperature: 37°C
  Growth strain: DH5alpha
  Copy number: Unknown
Gene/Insert
  Gene/Insert name: Atoh7-3xHA knock-in (alt name: atonal homolog 7 (Drosophila) with 3xHA tag)
  Species: M. musculus (mouse)
  Entrez Gene: Atoh7 (a.k.a. Math5, bHLHa13)
  Tag / fusion protein: Neurod1 left arm (N terminal on insert); loxC2-Reverse Pgk-neo-TpA-loxC2 (N terminal on insert); Neurod1 right arm (C terminal on insert)
  Cloning method: Restriction Enzyme; 5′ cloning site NotI (not destroyed); 3′ cloning site N/A (unknown if destroyed)
  Sequencing primers: 5′ T7 Fwd
Terms and licenses: Academic/Nonprofit Terms; Industry Terms: Not Available to Industry
Depositor comments: Neurod1-Atoh7(Math5)HA3 knock-in targeting construct, for replacing Neurod1 with Atoh7HA3. Note: the full sequence for this plasmid is approximated and not fully verified.
How to cite: Neurod1-Atoh7HA3 was a gift from William Klein (Addgene plasmid # 44438 ; http://n2t.net/addgene:44438 ; RRID:Addgene_44438)
