[The description below was written by a language model from this plasmid's Addgene catalogue record and pLannotate feature annotations shown in this document.]
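Description:
Neurod1-Atoh7HA3 is a mouse gene-targeting (knock-in) construct built on the pBlueScript II KS(+) backbone. It is designed to replace the Neurod1 coding region with mouse Atoh7 (Math5) carrying a triple HA epitope tag by homologous recombination. It is propagated in E. coli through the high-copy ColE1/pUC origin and selected with ampicillin (AmpR under its own bla promoter). The backbone also retains the f1 origin, the lac promoter/operator region with lacZα remnants, and flanking T7 and T3 promoters. The depositor's sequence is about 13 kb and is described as approximate and not fully verified.

According to the record, the payload is bracketed by Neurod1 left and right homology arms, which are not annotated as such but presumably occupy the large unannotated stretches of the feature table. Between the arms sits a reverse-oriented positive selection cassette: the mouse PGK promoter drives NeoR with a bGH polyadenylation signal, giving G418 resistance in targeted cells. This cassette is flanked by lox sites, called loxC2 in the record and detected as partial loxP matches, so Cre can excise it after targeting. A minimal FRT site is also annotated beside one of the lox sites. The Atoh7 coding sequence follows downstream. No dedicated promoter is annotated for it, consistent with expression from the endogenous Neurod1 regulatory elements after integration. The 3xHA tag is stated in the catalogue but not annotated.

Beyond the downstream unannotated stretch lies a diphtheria toxin A cassette, driven by an HSV TK promoter fragment and followed by SV40 small t sequences, which provides negative selection against random integrants. The associated work used this allele to test whether Atoh7 expressed in place of Neurod1 redirects amacrine and photoreceptor progenitors toward a retinal ganglion cell fate.
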