Features (pLannotate 1.2.2; 25 found; start..end, strand, type, name):
     30..458     -  rep_origin     f1 ori (sequence partly withheld): f1 bacteriophage origin of replication; arrow indicates direction of (+) strand synthesis
    463..618     -  CDS            lacZα (fragment): LacZα fragment of β-galactosidase; lacZ fragment
    626..644     +  promoter       T7 promoter: promoter for bacteriophage T7 RNA polymerase
   1467..1490    +  misc_feature   pause site (fragment): RNA polymerase II transcriptional pause signal from the human α2 globin gene
   2642..2673    +  protein_bind   loxP (fragment): Cre-mediated recombination occurs in the 8-bp core sequence (GCATACAT). Cre recombinase
   2681..2905    -  polyA_signal   bGH poly(A) signal: bovine growth hormone polyadenylation signal
   2911..3714    -  CDS            NeoR/KanR: aminoglycoside phosphotransferase from Tn5; aph(3')-II (or nptII); confers resistance to neomycin, kanamycin, and G418 (Geneticin®)
   3732..4231    -  promoter       PGK promoter: mouse phosphoglycerate kinase 1 promoter
   4248..4281    +  protein_bind   FRT (minimal): supports FLP-mediated excision but not integration (Turan and Bode, 2011) FLP recombinase from the Saccharomyces cerevisiae 2μ plasmid
   4282..4313    +  protein_bind   loxP (fragment): Cre-mediated recombination occurs in the 8-bp core sequence (GCATACAT). Cre recombinase
   4314..4337    +  CDS            lacZα (fragment): LacZα fragment of β-galactosidase; lacZ fragment
   4687..5133    +  CDS            Atoh7: ATOH7_MOUSE - Also known as Ath5. Experimental evidence at transcript level: Swiss-Prot protein existence level 2. Transcription factor that positively regulates the determination of retinal ganglion cell fate and formation of the optic nerve and retino-hypothalamic tract (PubMed:9806930, PubMed:11493566, PubMed:11156601, PubMed:12451142). Required for retinal circadian rhythm photoentrainment (PubMed:12451142, PubMed:26392540). From Mus musculus (Mouse).
   9803..9930    +  promoter       HSV TK promoter (fragment): herpes simplex virus thymidine kinase promoter
   9949..10521   +  CDS            DTA: diphtheria toxin fragment A; Corynebacterium diphtheriae tox
  10524..10596   +  CDS            small t antigen (fragment): SV40 (simian virus 40) small t antigen
  10598..10663   +  intron         small t intron: SV40 (simian virus 40) small t antigen intron
  10725..10746   +  misc_feature   MCS (fragment): pUC18/19 multiple cloning site
  10768..10786   -  promoter       T3 promoter: promoter for bacteriophage T3 RNA polymerase
  10829..10851   -  protein_bind   lac operator (fragment): The lac repressor binds to the lac operator to inhibit transcription in E. coli. This inhibition can be relieved by adding lactose or isopropyl-β-D-thiogalactopyranoside (IPTG). lac repressor encoded by lacI
  10855..10885   -  promoter       lac promoter: promoter for the E. coli lac operon
  10900..10921   -  protein_bind   CAP binding site: CAP binding activates transcription in the presence of cAMP. E. coli catabolite activator protein
  10934..11026   -  CDS            lacI (fragment): lac repressor; lacI; The lac repressor binds to the lac operator to inhibit transcription in E. coli. This inhibition can be relieved by adding lactose or isopropyl-β-D-thiogalactopyranoside (IPTG).
  11209..11797   -  rep_origin     ori: high-copy-number ColE1/pMB1/pBR322/pUC origin of replication
  11968..12828   -  CDS            AmpR: β-lactamase; bla; confers resistance to ampicillin, carbenicillin, and related antibiotics
  12829..12933   -  promoter       AmpR promoter: bla
>Addgene plasmid #44438 | Neurod1-Atoh7HA3 | depositor full sequence | sequence record 60615 | Neurod1-Atoh7HA3 sequence 12956 bps
CTAAATTGTAAGCGTTAATATTTTGTTAAAATTCGCGTTAAATTTTTGTTAAATCAGCTCATTTTTTAAC
CAATAGGCCGAAATCGGCAAAATCCCTTATAAATCAAAAGAATAGACCGAGATAGGGT
[37 nt withheld, positions 129-165]
AAAGAACGTGGACTCCAACGTCAAAGG
[49 nt withheld, positions 193-241]
T
[91 nt withheld, positions 243-333]
G
[124 nt withheld, positions 335-458]
CCCATTCGCCATTCAGGCTGCGCAACTGTTGGGAAGGGCGATCGGTGCGGGCCTCTTCGCTATTACGCCA
GCTGGCGAAAGGGGGATGTGCTGCAAGGCGATTAAGTTGGGTAACGCCAGGGTTTTCCCAGTCACGACGT
TGTAAAACGACGGCCAGTGAGCGCGCGTAATACGACTCACTATAGGGCGAATTGGAGCTAGGCGGCCGCG
GAGTCTCTAACTGGCGACAGATGGGCCACTTTCTTCTGGCCACAAAGGGGCCGGAATGGAGCGCTCCGCG
GCATACAAATAGGCAGGTCACGTGGTTCCCGGCTCTTGGCTGGACCGGGAAGACCATATGGCGCATGCCG
GGGAGGAAGGAGCAGGGGCGGAGGTACTGTGGGGGTGAGGGGAGTGGTGGTGGAAGGGGGCGGGAGGAAA
GTTCTGGGGAGGGGTGAATGAGGGCGGGAGTCGTTCAGTCTGGACGCGTGCGCGATTGCGGGGCGCAGGG
ACCTGCTCGTTGCTCAGCTCACGGCCCCGCCCGCGCTCAGCATCAGCAACTCGGCTATATAACCCTAGCG
CCCGCGCCACCGGGACACGAGGAATTCGCCCACGCAGAAGGCAAGGTGTCCCGAGGCTCCAGGGTTATGA
GATCGTCACTATTCAGAACCTTTTAACAACAGGTAATTATGATTCCTATTTTTTACTCTCCCGAGAATAA
AAGCAATAATTGAAGAGCTGTACCTTGGTACTTTGCATGCGCACATTTGTGGAGTCGGTTGTCCCTATAT
TTGAGATCAGTGTCCCTCCTCGTAATTGCCCACAAGTACTCGCACGTAATGAGTCCCAGCACTCAAGTAC
CCCCTGCAGGCTTTCTAATTACATTTAATTTTTAATAGTATAGAAGCTTTTAGAATGTTTGGGGAGGGGA
GTAACTGTAATTATTTGTAAGCGGTTATTTGAAAGTCCCCAAAGCAAACAACCACTTCCAGTTCTCACTT
ATTCAGGGGAGAAAAGGAGAGAAAGAGAAAAACAAAACAAAACAAAACAAACAAACAAAAACACCTGCTG
CCCATAGTTTTATTTGGTGTACAGATATTTAGGCTCATCGTGCATATGAAACTATCTATTTCAGGAGAAT
GTAGTACTGGAAAACCGATTGGACTCTGAAATAGCTTAGCTGAAATGTAGGGAGAGGGGGAGAAAAGGAA
GGAAATTTTCCTGCTACCTGTTACTGTCCCAGAGGCGGCCAAGTCCCCATGCTGGGGCCAGACATTCAGT
TGTTTTACTAAAGGCTTTTTACAGTTCTTATGAGAAGCAGCACCTTCACCATTGCCAGTCGCTGACCATT
GTAATTACTCCATCTTTTAAAGGGAGGTTTGAGGCGAACTTTGAAAAGCCCCAATAAAGAGCGGGCGGCC
CTTTCAATGGGCTGTTTATTAGAGAGGAGCCTTTTGCACCTGATCCCCAGCGCGTGGGAGAGCCTCGCCT
GGGAGCCAGAGCTTTTGTACAAGGTGGGAATTTAGCGGGGGCGTGGGGGGGGGGTGGTGAGGCAAAGAAA
GAAAGGCAAGAGAGGGATGGAAGACTTGTGCCCACTTCTGTGGCCAAATGTGTTGTCGATAGGAAAATAA
TTTGATGGAAACTACCTTTCCTCCTCTGTGCATTGGCTCTCCCTTCCATATAATCTTCTTTAAAAATTGG
GGTCAGTGCTAGGAAATTACGTAATGGCTTTTCAATTTATTTAAACCTCTAAGTAGTGCGAAGCCAGAGC
AGAGATGAGTTCAGAGTATTCCATTTCCAAACTCATCGTTTTTGTGAGTTGGGAGTGACTTGGGACACAG
TCAGAAAACCATGCACTCTGTACGCATTTCCACACAGGGCACCTGGCCAGATAATTGCCCTGCACACAGT
TGAGCTGATCACTAGGAAAGGCACCCATAGCCACTCATGACAGGCCTAGTGGTACCTACTACGCAGCACC
GAGGTACAGACACGCCAGCATGAAGCACTGCGTTTAACTTTTCCTGGAGGCATCCATTTTGCAGTGGACT
CCTGTGTATTTCTATTTGTGTGCATTTCTGTAGGATTAGGGAGAGGGAGCTGAAGGCTTATCCAGCTTTT
AAATATAGCGGGTGGATTTCCCCCCCTTTCTTCTTCTGCTTGCCTCTCTCCCTGTTCAATACAGGAAGTG
GAAACTTAATTAAATAACTTCGTATAGCATACATTATACGAAGTTGTGATATCCATAGAGCCCACCGCAT
CCCCAGCATGCCTGCTATTGTCTTCCCAATCCTCCCCCTTGCTGTCCTGCCCCACCCCACCCCCCAGAAT
AGAATGACACCTACTCAGACAATGCGATGCAATTTCCTCATTTTATTAGGAAAGGACAGTGGGAGTGGCA
CCTTCCAGGGTCAAGGAAGGCACGGGGGAGGGGCAAACAACAGATGGCTGGCAACTAGAAGGCACAGTCG
ACTCAGAAGAACTCGTCAAGAAGGCGATAGAAGGCGATGCGCTGCGAATCGGGAGCGGCGATACCGTAAA
GCACGAGGAAGCGGTCAGCCCATTCGCCGCCAAGCTCTTCAGCAATATCACGGGTAGCCAACGCTATGTC
CTGATAGCGGTCCGCCACACCCAGCCGGCCACAGTCGATGAATCCAGAAAAGCGGCCATTTTCCACCATG
ATATTCGGCAAGCAGGCATCGCCATGGGTCACGACGAGATCCTCGCCGTCGGGCATGCGCGCCTTGAGCC
TGGCGAACAGTTCGGCTGGCGCGAGCCCCTGATGCTCTTCGTCCAGATCATCCTGATCGACAAGACCGGC
TTCCATCCGAGTACGTGCTCGCTCGATGCGATGTTTCGCTTGGTGGTCGAATGGGCAGGTAGCCGGATCA
AGCGTATGCAGCCGCCGCATTGCATCAGCCATGATGGATACTTTCTCGGCAGGAGCAAGGTGAGATGACA
GGAGATCCTGCCCCGGCACTTCGCCCAATAGCAGCCAGTCCCTTCCCGCTTCAGTGACAACGTCGAGCAC
AGCTGCGCAAGGAACGCCCGTCGTGGCCAGCCACGATAGCCGCGCTGCCTCGTCCTGCAGTTCATTCAGG
GCACCGGACAGGTCGGTCTTGACAAAAAGAACCGGGCGCCCCTGCGCTGACAGCCGGAACACGGCGGCAT
CAGAGCAGCCGATTGTCTGTTGTGCCCAGTCATAGCCGAATAGCCTCTCCACCCAAGCGGCCGGAGAACC
TGCGTGCAATCCATCTTGTTCAATGGCCGATCCCATGGTGGCGGCCTGCAGGTCGAAAGGCCCGGAGATG
AGGAAGAGGAGAACAGCGCGGCAGACGTGCGCTTTTGAAGCGTGCAGAATGCCGGGCCTCCGGAGGACCT
TCGGGCGCCCGCCCCGCCCCTGAGCCCGCCCCTGAGCCCGCCCCCGGACCCACCCCTTCCCAGCCTCTGA
GCCCAGAAAGCGAAGGAGCAAAGCTGCTATTGGCCGCTGCCCCAAAGGCCTACCCGCTTCCATTGCTCAG
CGGTGCTGTCCATCTGCACGAGACTAGTGAGACGTGCTACTTCCATTTGTCACGTCCTGCACGACGCGAG
CTGCGGGGCGGGGGGGAACTTCCTGACTAGGGGAGGAGTAGAAGGTGGCGCGAAGGGGCCACCAAAGAAC
GGAGCCGGTTGGCGCCTACCGGTGGATGTGGAATGTGTGCGAGGCCAGAGGCCACTTGTGTAGCGCCAAG
TGCCCAGCGGGGCTGCTAAAGCGCATGCTCCAGACTGCCTTGGGAAAAGCGCCTCCCCTACCCGGTAGAA
TTCGGATCCGAAGTTCCTATTCTCTAGAAAGTATAGGAACTTCATAACTTCGTATAGCATACATTATACG
AAGTTGTCGTGACTGAGAAAACCCTGGCGACCGGTGCGTATTTATCGAATTCGGCACGAGGATTTCGTCA
CCCCGAAAAGCAGTCTCAGGCTTTCCCAGAGAACTGGAAAGGCTTTCTATCCCCGACCCCCAAGAACGAT
CCGCAGCAAACTGCAAGAAAGTTTCCTCCTCGTTCAACTTTACGTGTTTGGGGTGGAGTGGGGAGGAATG
ACTTTTTCCTGAGCATCACTTCCACTGCATCTGGGCAAGGGAAGGGACTTCCCAGCAGGACCCAAGCTAG
GGTCCCACACAGTGTCCTCTGGCCACTGACTGACTGCACGTGAGTCGCTCCGTCTGTGTCTTATTCACTC
TTGGGAGTCCTGCAGAGCGGCAGCGTGGATGAAGTCGGCCTGCAAACCCCACGGCCCTCCGGCGGGAGCT
CGCGGCGCGCCCCCGTGCGCGGGCGCAGCCGAGCGCGCGGTCTCGTGCGCGGGGCCCGGGCGGCTGGAGA
GCGCGGCGCGCAGGCGTCTGGCGGCCAACGCGCGCGAGCGGCGCCGCATGCAGGGGCTGAACACGGCGTT
CGACCGGCTGCGCAGGGTGGTGCCGCAGTGGGGCCAGGACAAGAAGCTGTCCAAGTACGAGACACTGCAG
ATGGCGCTCAGCTACATCATCGCGCTCACCCGCATCCTAGCCGAAGCCGAGCGGGACTGGGTCGGGCTGC
GCTGCGAGCAGCGGGGCCGCGATCACCCCTACCTCCCTTTCCCGGGTGCTAGGCTCCAGGTAGACCCTGA
GCCCTATGGGCAGAGGCTCTTCGGCTTCCAGCCGGAGCCCTTCCCCATGGCCAGCGGTACTACCCTTACG
ACGTTCCAGATTATGCATATCCATATGATGTGCCTGACTATGCTTACCCCTACGACGTCCCCGATTACGC
CGTCGAGTAATTAGATCCACTGTGCGTACAGTGACTGTCCTGTTTACAGAAGGCAGCCCTTTTGCTAAGA
TTGCTGCAAAGTGCAAATACTCAAAGCTTCAAGTGATATATGTATTTATTGTCGTTACTGCCTTTGGAAG
AAACAGGGGATCAAAGTTCCTGTTCACCTTATGTATTGTTTTCTATAGCTCTTCTATTTTAAAAATAATA
ATACAGTAAAGTAAAAAAGAAAATGTGTACCACGAATTTCGTGTAGCTGTATTCAGATCGTATTAATTAT
CTGATCGGGATAAAAAAAATCACAAGCAATAATTAGGATCTATGCAATTTTTAAACTAGTAATGGGCCAA
TTAAAATATATATAAATATATATTTTTCAACCAGCATTTTACTACCTGTGACCTTTCCCATGCTGAATTA
TTTTGTTGTGATTTTGTACAGAATTTTTAATGACTTTTTATAACGTGGATTTCCTATTTTAAAACCATGC
AGCTTCATCAATTTTTATACATATCAGAAAAGTAGAATTATATCTAATTTATACAAAATAATTTAACTAA
TTTAAACCAGCAGAAAAGTGCTTAGAAAGTTATTGCGTTGCCTTAGCACTTCTTTCTTCTCTAATTGTAA
AAAAGAAAAGAAAAGAAAAAAAACCAACAAATTGCACAATTTGAGCAATTCATCTCACTTTAAAGTTTTT
CCTGCTCGCTCCCTAAAATAGAAACCAGACCCATAACACTCAAGAGGATGAAAACCGAAATGCATTCCTT
ATCAAAACACATCAATTCATTACTTGCACAAGCTTGTAAATACATATTATAAATAAATGCCAACACACAC
TCCTTTAAATCAAAAGCTGCTTGACTATCACATACAATTTGCACTCTTTCTTTTTAGTCTTTTACTTCTT
TGAATTCCATGATTTTACGGAGTGTTTGAAGATATTGATGTTTCCAGAAAATATAAATGCATGATTTTAT
ACATAGTCAAACAAATGGTGGTTTGTCATCTATTCATGTAATAAATCTGAGCCTAAATTTATTCAGGTTG
TTAATGTTGGGTTTTTATACCTGTGTAGTCAGTTAGTACAGTAGTTTAAATAAAATTCAAACCATCGAAT
TCATAATTAGAACAATAGCTGTTGCATGTAAAATGCAGTCCAGAATAAGTGCTGTTTGAGATGTGATGCT
GGTACTACTGGAATTGACATGTACTGTAATCTTGTTTGTAATCCTGTGTATTATGGTGTAATGCACAATT
TAGAAAACTCCCATGCAGTTGCAATAAAAATAGTATGGAAAATCAAAACAATTGTTTCATTTCTTTCGAA
AGTGGATTTTAAAGAGTAAAATTGTAGCGAGGAGGATCAACGTCTGTATTTGCTGAGTTAAATGTTAAAC
ATTAGGAATAAAATATAGAGTTGAGCTTGTCCTGTGCTTAGTCTGTTATCTTGCTTAGAGGGTCACTGGC
TTCTCAGATAACAAACAGACCTCGCCTCTGTTTTATTATTTGGAGTATTGAGCACAGAGTAAGCTGGACA
AAAAACTCTGGTTTTCTAAAGGTGAAACGTCTTCACCTTTACTCTCTTTGTTTGTTTGTTTGTCTCTGTT
TGTTGAAATGATTGTTAGAAGTTTCTTTTATTTTTCAGGCGGATTTACTTAAGTATTAACTAGCAAGACA
TAAGCAAATACCTTAGTTTAATTTGTTTATACATATTTAAAGCATAAACAAAATTGAATATTTTCTCACT
GTTCTGTTATCTGTATCTTTCCTGAACTAGATAGCTTTCTTTCAAACAGTCCTGCACTCCAAACTATATA
TCTGATATTGTAGGAAAATTATTTAATTAATTGAAAGGCTCCCAAAAGATGAGGCATTTTATAATGGTTC
TATTAAGTGTTTGGGATGTCTTCACTAATTGTTCCACTAAAGTGCTAGTGAGCTTTTGGTACATAAGTAT
ATACTATTTGTGTTCTATTTTAGGAGTGTATATTACTCCACAGTTTTCTGTACAGTCCTGCTATTTTATA
TTTTGATTTTATAAACACACACACACACACACACACACACACACACACCACACCACACCACACCACACCA
CACCACACCACACCACACCACACCACACCAACTTAACTTCTGGTAAGTCTACTTAATAAATAGTTTGGCA
TTTCCCTTCCCATGAGAAATGACTGACAGTCTTGATTTTTATGGAATAGCATTTTGGCAGTTGTATTGTC
TCTACTGTGATTCTGATTGCTGTCATTGTTCCTTCTCTGATTCGGATACCACATTGGATGCCTACCTCCC
TTGCAAGCATGTTCCTTTAATCTCCTTCTCGTTGGTGGCTTAAGGGTTCCAGAAAACTGACCTTATTTAG
TAAGCTGCTCCAGAAAAACGTGAGTAATCTAATAGACAGGAACAATTAGCCATAGTAATAACGTTGCCAA
CGAGGCCCCATCAAGCTGTGACAGTAGCAGTAAGGGATATTTCAACATTCAAAAAAATTAATGTAATTTA
AAATAATGTTTTCTACCAGCCTTTATCACACACAGAAATACATTAAAGCTGGTCCCAACTTTACCCCAAA
TGTAGTTGTCTCTTTCCAAGTGAATCAGAGCAGTTATTTTGGAATCAAGCTGTTGCTTCCTAGCCTGGAT
TTTTCTCACCATTGACTTTAGGAGACACAATACTGATAGCAGAATCCTTCAGCCTCCCAGCACAGGAAAC
CATAAAGTGAACATTCAGATCTGATCTGATCTATTAAGCAGCTCAGTTTCACCTGTAATTAAAATTAGAC
ATCTCCATGCAAACTAAAAACTGTTGCTAGAGTCAACAGAAGAACCAAGGGTGGTGTTTCTAGAATCACA
ACATTTAAAATGGGAAGCAAAAGAATCTAGACTATGGGTTTCATTAGAGGTAGGCGTGAAGGATGAAGGC
TCTGCTTCACTCTTTTTCTTTTTCATTTTGTGTGTGTTTAAAATTTCACTCTAAAGGCGTAGGGATTCTT
TCAGTCAGTCAGGGAGTAACTCACATGCCACCATCTTTTATTCAAAGGCAGGCACAGATGTTCCTTCTGC
AGGGAAGGTTTTAATTTATGAAAATGATATTGTTTATGCATGAATGAACTGCATGCACCCTGCATAACGC
ATAGCACTTCCATCTGATCAGAGAAATACCACCAAACCAGCGCCAATGTCAGAAACATATTCTACACATT
TACTCACTCAAATGTTTAATGAATATTTGGAATGCATTTTCAAACCATAAGAAATCTTTTAAATTATCTC
CTTCATTTCTTTTATGAATTGTTAAGCACATTTTAAAGATACTTTTACAGTCTTTATGTTTGCTTAATCC
TTATGTGAAGCTAATAAAAAACAGTTTTTTTTTTTTTGTGAAAACCAAGAAAAGAGGGGGGGTGAGCTGA
TAGCTTTGGACCAAGAAAAATATTTCATGTGGTTTGCCTATGTGGTGCTTGATATAATATTTGGGTTCTA
TATTCTTGTTCTTCGTGAGCAATTGATGTTCCTATCCTAGAAAATACAGCTTTGTAATATTAAAACACCT
GGAAAACTTATTTCTAGAAGAAGCTGGCAGATTATTTCATAGTAGGAGAGGAATTTTAGTTAAATATTTT
AACTACTGTATAATTCTTATAGAATAGGACTACTCCATAAAATTTAAGTTTTATTTTTATCAATTTCAAT
GTTATATCTATATCTATTTTTAACTATTAAAAAGACCATTTCATGAACCTACTAATGGAACACCACATAT
TCTGAGTAGCCTACAGATTTTTAGATTTATAATATGTTATAGCAAAATGATATTGCAGCCAAATTCTAAG
TAGTGCAGTTTATTGTTTAAAAATATCAGTATGTTTTCATCATTTGAACATTTATATAAATTCTTACAAA
ACTGATGCATCTTCTGCAAGAGGCCTAAATTCTGCAATTACTAAAATGATATATGGATCATTAGCTAACA
GTATGAGCCAAGCTGTTTTAGTTCTATAATTATATGAGAAATTTGAACTGAAATATCTATTAAACAATTA
ATAAAACTAGGTTTCAAATGCAGATTGGTTTTGTCCTAATGGAAAATTACCAAGCTATTTATGAAGTTGT
TCTTAAAACCCCTCTTTCAAAAAAGCATCTATAGCCTCTTATTTTATGAAAGAAAAAATACCTAAATAAA
AATTTCAGTTCAAGTAACCATGAAAAACTAAAAGAGCCAATGTGACATCTTGTGGAACCCCAGGACTGAA
GATTCATGTTATCATTGTAAGAGGCACTCTGGAGTCAGATGAGCAGTGATTTGTATGGTGGCATAATCAT
TGGCTCCTGGCCAGGCATTGTGTTTCAATGGACGCCATTATCAGGAACCATTCAGCTAGAAATCTGCACT
GTATGCACGCAGAAGTTGAAATCGATTTTCGAGCAGTGTGGTTTTCAAGAGGAAGCAAAAAGCCTCTCCA
CCCAGGCCTGGAATGTTTCCACCCAATGTCGAGCAGTGTGGTTTTGCAAGAGGAAGCAAAAAGCCTCTCC
ACCCAGGCCTGGAATGTTTCCACCCAATGTCGAGCAAACCCCGCCCAGCGTCTTGTCATTGGCGAATTCG
AACACGCAGATGCAGTCGGGGCGGCGCGGTCCCAGGTCCACTTCGCATATTAAGGTGACGCGTGTGGCCT
CGAACACCGAGCGACCCTGCAGGTCCTCGCCATGGATCCTGATGATGTTGTTGATTCTTCTAAATCTTTT
GTGATGGAAAACTTTTCTTCGTACCACGGGACTAAACCTGGTTATGTAGATTCCATTCAAAAAGGTATAC
AAAAGCCAAAATCTGGTACACAAGGAAATTATGACGATGATTGGAAAGGGTTTTATAGTACCGACAATAA
ATACGACGCTGCGGGATACTCTGTAGATAATGAAAACCCGCTCTCTGGAAAAGCTGGAGGCGTGGTCAAA
GTGACGTATCCAGGACTGACGAAGGTTCTCGCACTAAAAGTGGATAATGCCGAAACTATTAAGAAAGAGT
TAGGTTTAAGTCTCACTGAACCGTTGATGGAGCAAGTCGGAACGGAAGAGTTTATCAAAAGGTTCGGTGA
TGGTGCTTCGCGTGTAGTGCTCAGCCTTCCCTTCGCTGAGGGGAGTTCTAGCGTTGAATATATTAATAAC
TGGGAACAGGCGAAAGCGTTAAGCGTAGAACTTGAGATTAATTTTGAAACCCGTGGAAAACGTGGCCAAG
ATGCGATGTATGAGTATATGGCTCAAGCCTGTGCAGGAAATCGTGTCAGGCGATCTCTTTGTGAAGGAAC
CTTACTTCTGTGGTGTGACATAATTGGACAAACTACCTACAGAGATTTAAAGCTCTAAGGTAAATATAAA
ATTTTTAAGTGTATAATGTGTTAAACTACTGATTCTAATTGTTTGTGTATTTTAGATTCCAACCTATGGA
ACTGATGAATGGGAGCAGTGGTGGAATGCAGATCCACTAGAGTCGATCGACCTGCAGGCATGCAAGCTGG
GTGTACCCAGCTTTTGTTCCCTTTAGTGAGGGTTAATTGCGCGCTTGGCGTAATCATGGTCATAGCTGTT
TCCTGTGTGAAATTGTTATCCGCTCACAATTCCACACAACATACGAGCCGGGAGCATAAAGTGTAAAGCC
TGGGGTGCCTAATGAGTGAGCTAACTCACATTAATTGCGTTGCGCTCACTGCCCGCTTTCCAGTCGGGAA
ACCTGTCGTGCCAGCTGCATTAATGAATCGGCCAACGCGCGGGGAGAGGCGGTTTGCGTATTGGGCGCTC
TTCCGCTTCCTCGCTCACTGACTCGCTGCGCTCGGTCGTTCGGCTGCGGCGAGCGGTATCAGCTCACTCA
AAGGCGGTAATACGGTTATCCACAGAATCAGGGGATAACGCAGGAAAGAACATGTGAGCAAAAGGCCAGC
AAAAGGCCAGGAACCGTAAAAAGGCCGCGTTGCTGGCGTTTTTCCATAGGCTCCGCCCCCCTGACGAGCA
TCACAAAAATCGACGCTCAAGTCAGAGGTGGCGAAACCCGACAGGACTATAAAGATACCAGGCGTTTCCC
CCTGGAAGCTCCCTCGTGCGCTCTCCTGTTCCGACCCTGCCGCTTACCGGATACCTGTCCGCCTTTCTCC
CTTCGGGAAGCGTGGCGCTTTCTCATAGCTCACGCTGTAGGTATCTCAGTTCGGTGTAGGTCGTTCGCTC
CAAGCTGGGCTGTGTGCACGAACCCCCCGTTCAGCCCGACCGCTGCGCCTTATCCGGTAACTATCGTCTT
GAGTCCAACCCGGTAAGACACGACTTATCGCCACTGGCAGCAGCCACTGGTAACAGGATTAGCAGAGCGA
GGTATGTAGGCGGTGCTACAGAGTTCTTGAAGTGGTGGCCTAACTACGGCTACACTAGAAGAACAGTATT
TGGTATCTGCGCTCTGCTGAAGCCAGTTACCTTCGGAAAAAGAGTTGGTAGCTCTTGATCCGGCAAACAA
ACCACCGCTGGTAGCGGTGGTTTTTTTGTTTGCAAGCAGCAGATTACGCGCAGAAAAAAAGGATCTCAAG
AAGATCCTTTGATCTTTTCTACGGGGTCTGACGCTCAGTGGAACGAAAACTCACGTTAAGGGATTTTGGT
CATGAGATTATCAAAAAGGATCTTCACCTAGATCCTTTTAAATTAAAAATGAAGTTTTAAATCAATCTAA
AGTATATATGAGTAAACTTGGTCTGACAGTTACCAATGCTTAATCAGTGAGGCACCTATCTCAGCGATCT
GTCTATTTCGTTCATCCATAGTTGCCTGACTCCCCGTCGTGTAGATAACTACGATACGGGAGGGCTTACC
ATCTGGCCCCAGTGCTGCAATGATACCGCGAGACCCACGCTCACCGGCTCCAGATTTATCAGCAATAAAC
CAGCCAGCCGGAAGGGCCGAGCGCAGAAGTGGTCCTGCAACTTTATCCGCCTCCATCCAGTCTATTAATT
GTTGCCGGGAAGCTAGAGTAAGTAGTTCGCCAGTTAATAGTTTGCGCAACGTTGTTGCCATTGCTACAGG
CATCGTGGTGTCACGCTCGTCGTTTGGTATGGCTTCATTCAGCTCCGGTTCCCAACGATCAAGGCGAGTT
ACATGATCCCCCATGTTGTGCAAAAAAGCGGTTAGCTCCTTCGGTCCTCCGATCGTTGTCAGAAGTAAGT
TGGCCGCAGTGTTATCACTCATGGTTATGGCAGCACTGCATAATTCTCTTACTGTCATGCCATCCGTAAG
ATGCTTTTCTGTGACTGGTGAGTACTCAACCAAGTCATTCTGAGAATAGTGTATGCGGCGACCGAGTTGC
TCTTGCCCGGCGTCAATACGGGATAATACCGCGCCACATAGCAGAACTTTAAAAGTGCTCATCATTGGAA
AACGTTCTTCGGGGCGAAAACTCTCAAGGATCTTACCGCTGTTGAGATCCAGTTCGATGTAACCCACTCG
TGCACCCAACTGATCTTCAGCATCTTTTACTTTCACCAGCGTTTCTGGGTGAGCAAAAACAGGAAGGCAA
AATGCCGCAAAAAAGGGAATAAGGGCGACACGGAAATGTTGAATACTCATACTCTTCCTTTTTCAATATT
ATTGAAGCATTTATCAGGGTTATTGTCTCATGAGCGGATACATATTTGAATGTATTTAGAAAAATAAACA
AATAGGGGTTCCGCGCACATTTCCCCGAAAAGTGCCAC
