>Addgene plasmid #44438 | Neurod1-Atoh7HA3 | addgene partial sequence | sequence record 62508 | Neo-F 5'-CGTTGGCTACCCGTGATATT-3'
CCTCGTGCTTTACGGTATCGCCGCTCCCGATTCGCAGCGCATCGCCTTCTATCGCCTTCTTGACGAGTTC
TTCTGAGTCGACTGTGCCTTCTAGTTGCCAGCCATCTGTTGTTTGCCCCTCCCCCGTGCCTTCCTTGACC
CTGGAAGGTGCCACTCCCACTGTCCTTTCCTAATAAAATGAGGAAATTGCATCGCATTGTCTGAGTAGGT
GTCATTCTATTCTGGGGGGTGGGGTGGGGCAGGACAGCAAGGGGGAGGATTGGGAAGACAATAGCAGGCA
TGCTGGGGATGCGGTGGGCTCTATGGATATCACAACTTCGTATAATGTATGCTATACGAAGTTATTTAAT
TAAGTTTCCACTTCCTGTATTGAACAGGGAGAGAGGCAAGCAGAAGAAGAAAGGGGGGGAAATCCACCCG
CTATATTTAAAAGCTGGATAAGCCTTCAGCTCCCTCTCCCTAATCCTACAGAAATGCACACAAATAGAAA
TACACAGGAGTCCACTGCAAAATGGATGCCTCCAGGAAAAGTTAAACGCAGTGCTTCATGCTGGCGTGTC
TGTACCTCGGTGCTGCGTAGTAGGTACCACTAGGCCTGTCATGAGTGGCTATGGGTGCCTTTCCTAGTGA
TCAGCTCAACTGTGTGCAGGGCAATTATCTGGCCAGGTGCCCTGTGTGGAAATGCGTACAGAGTGCATGG
TTTTCTGACTGTGTCCCAAGTCACTCCCAACTCA
