>Addgene plasmid #44438 | Neurod1-Atoh7HA3 | addgene partial sequence | sequence record 62509 | MSCV_C_rev2 5'-ggccagaggccacttgtgtagcgcc-3'
GGAAAAGCGCCTCCCCTACCCGGTAGAATTCGGATCCGAAGTTCCTATTCTCTAGAAAGTATAGGAACTT
CATAACTTCGTATAGCATACATTATACGAAGTTGTCGTGACTGAGAAAACCCTGGCGACCGGTGCGTATT
TATCGAATTCGGCACGAGGATTTCGTCACCCCGAAAAGCAGTCTCAGGCTTTCCCAGAGAACTGGAAAGG
CTTTCTATCCCCGACCCCCAAGAACGATCCGCAGCAAACTGCAAGAAAGTTTCCTCCTCGTTCAACTTTA
CGTGTTTGGGGTGGAGTGGGGAGGAATGACTTTTTCCTGAGCATCACTTCCACTGCATCTGGGCAAGGGA
AGGGACTTCCCAGCAGGACCCAAGCTAGGGTCCCACACAGTGTCCTCTGGCCACTGACTGACTGCACGTG
AGTCGCTCCGTCTGTGTCTTATTCACTCTTGGGAGTCCTGCAGAGCGGCAGCGTGGATGAAGTCGGCCTG
CAAACCCCACGGCCCTCCGGCGGGAGCTCGCGGCGCGCCCCCGTGCGCGGGCGCAGCCGAGCGCGCGGTC
TCGTGCGCGGGGCCCGGGCGGCTGGAGAGCGCGGCGCGCAGGCGTCTGGCGGCCAACGCGCGCGAGCGGC
GCCGCATGCAGGGGCT
