>Addgene plasmid #44438 | Neurod1-Atoh7HA3 | addgene partial sequence | sequence record 63722 | mAtoh7-3 5'-ggtgctaggctccaggtaga-3'
ACGTTCCAGATTATGCATATCCATATGATGTGCCTGACTATGCTTACCCCTACGACGTCCCCGATTACGC
CGTCGAGTAATTAGATCCACTGTGCGTACAGTGACTGTCCTGTTTACAGAAGGCAGCCCTTTTGCTAAGA
TTGCTGCAAAGTGCAAATACTCAAAGCTTCAAGTGATATATGTATTTATTGTCGTTACTGCCTTTGGAAG
AAACAGGGGATCAAAGTTCCTGTTCACCTTATGTATTGTTTTCTATAGCTCTTCTATTTTAAAAATAATA
ATACAGTAAAGTAAAAAAGAAAATGTGTACCACGAATTTCGTGTAGCTGTATTCAGATCGTATTAATTAT
CTGATCGGGATAAAAAAAATCACAAGCAATAATTAGGATCTATGCAATTTTTAAACTAGTAATGGGCCAA
TTAAAATATATATAAATATATATTTTTCAACCAGCATTTTACTACCTGTGACCTTTCCCATGCTGAATTA
TTTTGTTGTGATTTTGTACAGAATTTTTAATGACTTTTTATAACGTGGATTTCCTATTTTAAAACCATGC
AGCTTCATCAATTTTTATACATATCAGAAAAGTAGAATTATATCTAATTTATACAAAATAATTTAACTAA
TTTAAACCAGCAGAAAAGTGCTTAGAAAGTTATTGCGTTGCCTTAGCACTTCTTTCTTCTCTAATTGTAA
AAAAA
